Addgene plasmid #14011: pBS cHoxD11 (CT#341)
Depositing lab: Cliff Tabin. Depositing organization: Harvard Medical School.
Backbone
  Vector backbone: pBS SK
  Backbone size w/o insert (bp): 3000
  Vector type: Bacterial Expression
Growth in bacteria
  Bacterial resistance: Ampicillin, 100 μg/mL
  Growth temperature: 37°C
  Growth strain: DH5alpha
  Copy number: High Copy
Gene/Insert
  Gene/Insert name: HoxD11
  Species: G. gallus (chicken)
  Insert size (bp): 900
  Entrez Gene: HOXD11 (a.k.a. GHOX4.6)
  Cloning method: Restriction Enzyme; 5′ cloning site unknown (unknown if destroyed); 3′ cloning site unknown (unknown if destroyed)
  Sequencing primers: 5′ T3; 3′ T7
Terms and licenses: Academic/Nonprofit Terms; Industry Terms: Not Available to Industry
Depositor comments: Full-length Hox D11, from Craig Nelson.
How to cite: pBS cHoxD11 (CT#341) was a gift from Cliff Tabin (Addgene plasmid # 14011 ; http://n2t.net/addgene:14011 ; RRID:Addgene_14011)
