[The description below was written by a language model from this plasmid's Addgene catalogue record and pLannotate feature annotations shown in this document.]
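Description:
pBS cHoxD11 (CT#341) is a pBluescript SK-based cloning plasmid carrying the chicken (Gallus gallus) HoxD11 cDNA, which the depositor describes as full-length. The sequenced plasmid is about 3.9 kb, consistent with a roughly 3 kb backbone and a 900 bp insert. It is maintained in E. coli at high copy number from a ColE1/pUC-type origin and selected with ampicillin through the bla (β-lactamase) gene driven by its own promoter. An f1 phage origin is also present, which in principle allows single-stranded DNA to be rescued with helper phage.

The annotated HOXD11 coding sequence (about 840 bp) sits within the pBluescript multiple cloning site, splitting it into two fragments and interrupting the lacZα region. The restriction sites used for cloning are not recorded. The insert lies in the same orientation as the upstream lac promoter/operator and the T3 promoter, while the T7 promoter on the far side points back toward it. T3 polymerase would therefore yield sense RNA and T7 polymerase antisense RNA. The same two sites serve as sequencing primer positions. There are no annotated epitope tags, eukaryotic promoters or polyadenylation signals.

HOXD11 encodes a homeodomain transcription factor that helps give cells positional identity along the anterior-posterior axis. Although catalogued as a bacterial expression vector, the layout is that of a cDNA clone flanked by phage promoters. Such clones are commonly used as in vitro transcription templates, for example for antisense riboprobes, or as a source of the coding sequence for subcloning. The record itself does not state an intended application.
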