Features (pLannotate 1.2.2; 14 found; start..end, strand, type, name):
      1..589     +  rep_origin     ori: high-copy-number ColE1/pMB1/pBR322/pUC origin of replication
    772..864     +  CDS            lacI (fragment): lac repressor; lacI; The lac repressor binds to the lac operator to inhibit transcription in E. coli. This inhibition can be relieved by adding lactose or isopropyl-β-D-thiogalactopyranoside (IPTG).
    877..898     +  protein_bind   CAP binding site: CAP binding activates transcription in the presence of cAMP. E. coli catabolite activator protein
    913..943     +  promoter       lac promoter: promoter for the E. coli lac operon
    951..967     +  protein_bind   lac operator: The lac repressor binds to the lac operator to inhibit transcription in E. coli. This inhibition can be relieved by adding lactose or isopropyl-β-D-thiogalactopyranoside (IPTG). lac repressor encoded by lacI
   1012..1030    +  promoter       T3 promoter: promoter for bacteriophage T3 RNA polymerase
   1043..1103    +  misc_feature   MCS (fragment): pBluescript multiple cloning site
   1152..1991    +  CDS            HOXD11: HXD11_CHICK - Also known as CHOX-4.6. Experimental evidence at transcript level: Swiss-Prot protein existence level 2. Sequence-specific transcription factor which is part of a developmental regulatory system that provides cells with specific positional identities on the anterior-posterior axis. From Gallus gallus (Chicken).
   2015..2068    +  misc_feature   MCS (fragment): pBluescript multiple cloning site
   2077..2095    -  promoter       T7 promoter: promoter for bacteriophage T7 RNA polymerase
   2098..2255    +  CDS            lacZα (fragment): LacZα fragment of β-galactosidase; lacZ fragment
   2287..2715    -  rep_origin     f1 ori (sequence partly withheld): f1 bacteriophage origin of replication; arrow indicates direction of (+) strand synthesis
   2742..2846    +  promoter       AmpR promoter: bla
   2847..3707    +  CDS            AmpR: β-lactamase; bla; confers resistance to ampicillin, carbenicillin, and related antibiotics
>Addgene plasmid #14011 | pBS cHoxD11 (CT#341) | addgene full sequence | sequence record 182562 | Addgene NGS Result
TTGAGATCCTTTTTTTCTGCGCGTAATCTGCTGCTTGCAAACAAAAAAACCACCGCTACCAGCGGTGGTT
TGTTTGCCGGATCAAGAGCTACCAACTCTTTTTCCGAAGGTAACTGGCTTCAGCAGAGCGCAGATACCAA
ATACTGTTCTTCTAGTGTAGCCGTAGTTAGGCCACCACTTCAAGAACTCTGTAGCACCGCCTACATACCT
CGCTCTGCTAATCCTGTTACCAGTGGCTGCTGCCAGTGGCGATAAGTCGTGTCTTACCGGGTTGGACTCA
AGACGATAGTTACCGGATAAGGCGCAGCGGTCGGGCTGAACGGGGGGTTCGTGCACACAGCCCAGCTTGG
AGCGAACGACCTACACCGAACTGAGATACCTACAGCGTGAGCTATGAGAAAGCGCCACGCTTCCCGAAGG
GAGAAAGGCGGACAGGTATCCGGTAAGCGGCAGGGTCGGAACAGGAGAGCGCACGAGGGAGCTTCCAGGG
GGAAACGCCTGGTATCTTTATAGTCCTGTCGGGTTTCGCCACCTCTGACTTGAGCGTCGATTTTTGTGAT
GCTCGTCAGGGGGGCGGAGCCTATGGAAAAACGCCAGCAACGCGGCCTTTTTACGGTTCCTGGCCTTTTG
CTGGCCTTTTGCTCACATGTTCTTTCCTGCGTTATCCCCTGATTCTGTGGATAACCGTATTACCGCCTTT
GAGTGAGCTGATACCGCTCGCCGCAGCCGAACGACCGAGCGCAGCGAGTCAGTGAGCGAGGAAGCGGAAG
AGCGCCCAATACGCAAACCGCCTCTCCCCGCGCGTTGGCCGATTCATTAATGCAGCTGGCACGACAGGTT
TCCCGACTGGAAAGCGGGCAGTGAGCGCAACGCAATTAATGTGAGTTAGCTCACTCATTAGGCACCCCAG
GCTTTACACTTTATGCTTCCGGCTCGTATGTTGTGTGGAATTGTGAGCGGATAACAATTTCACACAGGAA
ACAGCTATGACCATGATTACGCCAAGCTCGAAATTAACCCTCACTAAAGGGAACAAAAGCTGGAGCTCCA
CCGCGGTGGCGGCCGCTCTAGAACTAGTGGATCCCCCGGGCTGCAGGAATTCGCGGCCGCATTGAAGCCT
CCCGGTCGCTCGCAATCGCGAAAAGGAAGACATGACCGAGTTTGACGATTGCAGTCACGGCGCATCCAAT
ATGTATCTGCCAGGGTGCGCTTATTACGTCTCGCCCTCAGACTTCTCGACGAAACCCTCTTTTTTGTCGC
AATCGTCTTCCTGTCAAATGACTTTTCCTTATTCTTCTAATTTACCTCATGTCCAACCTGTGCGCGAAGT
GGCATTCAGGGAATACGGATTAGAGCGCGGCAAATGGCAGTACAGGGGCAGTTACGCTCCCTATTACTCA
GCTGAAGAGGTGATGCACAGAGACTTTCTGCAGCCCGCGAACAGGAGGACGGAAATGCTATTCAAAACGG
ACCCCGTGTGCGGCCACCACGGAGCGTCCCCCGCCGCCTCCAACTTCTACGGCTCGGTGGGGAGGAACGG
CATCCTGCCGCAGGGCTTCGACCAGTTCTACGAGCCGGCCCCCGCGCCCCCGTACCAGCAGCACTCCGAG
GGCGAGGGGGACGCGGACAAGGGCGAGCTGAAGCCCCAGCACAGCGCCTGCAGCAAGGCACCTTCCGGCC
AGGAGAAGAAAGTGACAACGGCGAGCGGCGCCGCTTCCCCTCCCGGTGAGGCTGTTGCAGAGAAGAGCAA
CAGTTCAGCAGTTCCTCAGCGATCGAGGAAAAAGAGGTGTCCCTATACCAAATATCAGATAAGAGAACTG
GAACGTGAGTTTTTCTTCAACGTGTACATAAACAAAGAGAAAAGACTGCAGTTGTCCAGAATGCTCAACC
TCACTGACCGGCAAGTTAAAATCTGGTTCCAGAATCGAAGGATGAAAGAAAAGAAACTGAACAGAGATCG
ACTCCAATACTTCACTGGAAATCCCTTGTTTTGAGGAGGAAAAAAAGCGGCCGCGAATTCGATATCAAGC
TTATCGATACCGTCGACCTCGAGGGGGGGCCCGGTACCCAATTCGCCCTATAGTGAGTCGTATTACAATT
CACTGGCCGTCGTTTTACAACGTCGTGACTGGGAAAACCCTGGCGTTACCCAACTTAATCGCCTTGCAGC
ACATCCCCCTTTCGCCAGCTGGCGTAATAGCGAAGAGGCCCGCACCGATCGCCCTTCCCAACAGTTGCGC
AGCCTGAATGGCGAATGGCAAATTGTAAGCGTTAATATTTTGTTAAAATTCGCGTTAAATTTTTGTTAAA
TCAGCTCATTTTTTAACCAATAGGCCGAAATCGGCAAAATCCCTTATAAATCAAAAGAATAGACCGAGAT
AGGGT
[37 nt withheld, positions 2386-2422]
AAAGAACGTGGACTCCAACGTCAAAGG
[49 nt withheld, positions 2450-2498]
T
[91 nt withheld, positions 2500-2590]
G
[124 nt withheld, positions 2592-2715]
CAGGTGGCACTTTTCGGGGAAATGTGCGCGGAACCCCTATTTGTTTATTTTTCTAAATACATTCAAATAT
GTATCCGCTCATGAGACAATAACCCTGATAAATGCTTCAATAATATTGAAAAAGGAAGAGTATGAGTATT
CAACATTTCCGTGTCGCCCTTATTCCCTTTTTTGCGGCATTTTGCCTTCCTGTTTTTGCTCACCCAGAAA
CGCTGGTGAAAGTAAAAGATGCTGAAGATCAGTTGGGTGCACGAGTGGGTTACATCGAACTGGATCTCAA
CAGCGGTAAGATCCTTGAGAGTTTTCGCCCCGAAGAACGTTTTCCAATGATGAGCACTTTTAAAGTTCTG
CTATGTGGCGCGGTATTATCCCGTATTGACGCCGGGCAAGAGCAACTCGGTCGCCGCATACACTATTCTC
AGAATGACTTGGTTGAGTACTCACCAGTCACAGAAAAGCATCTTACGGATGGCATGACAGTAAGAGAATT
ATGCAGTGCTGCCATAACCATGAGTGATAACACTGCGGCCAACTTACTTCTGACAACGATCGGAGGACCG
AAGGAGCTAACCGCTTTTTTGCACAACATGGGGGATCATGTAACTCGCCTTGATCGTTGGGAACCGGAGC
TGAATGAAGCCATACCAAACGACGAGCGTGACACCACGATGCCTGTAGCAATGGCAACAACGTTGCGCAA
ACTATTAACTGGCGAACTACTTACTCTAGCTTCCCGGCAACAATTAATAGACTGGATGGAGGCGGATAAA
GTTGCAGGACCACTTCTGCGCTCGGCCCTTCCGGCTGGCTGGTTTATTGCTGATAAATCTGGAGCCGGTG
AGCGTGGGTCTCGCGGTATCATTGCAGCACTGGGGCCAGATGGTAAGCCCTCCCGTATCGTAGTTATCTA
CACGACGGGGAGTCAGGCAACTATGGATGAACGAAATAGACAGATCGCTGAGATAGGTGCCTCACTGATT
AAGCATTGGTAACTGTCAGACCAAGTTTACTCATATATACTTTAGATTGATTTAAAACTTCATTTTTAAT
TTAAAAGGATCTAGGTGAAGATCCTTTTTGATAATCTCATGACCAAAATCCCTTAACGTGAGTTTTCGTT
CCACTGAGCGTCAGACCCCGTAGAAAAGATCAAAGGATCTTC
