>Addgene plasmid #14011 | pBS cHoxD11 (CT#341) | addgene partial sequence | sequence record 20208 | 14011 with T7
GGTCGACGGTATCGATAAGCTTGATATCGAATTCGCGGCCGCTTTTTTTCCTCCTCAAAACAAGGGATTT
CCAGTGAAGTATTGGAGTCGATCTCTGTTCAGTTTCTTTTCTTTCATCCTTCGATTCTGGAACCAGATTT
TAACTTGCCGGTCAGTGAGGTTGAGCATTCTGGACAACTGCAGTCTTTTCTCTTTGTTTATGTACACGTT
GAAGAAAAACTCACGTTCCAGTTCTCTTATCTGATATTTGGTATAGGGACACCTCTTTTTCCTCGATCGC
TGAGGAACTGCTGAACTGTTGCTCTTCTCTGCAACAGCCTCACCGGGAGGGGAAGCGGCGCCGCTCGCCG
TTGTCACTTTCTTCTCCTGGCCGGAAGGTGCCTTGCTGCAGGCGCTGTGCTGGGGCTTCAGCTCGCCCTT
GTCCGCGTCCCCCTCGCCCTCGGAGTGCTGCTGGTACGGGGGCGCGGGGGCCGGCTCGTAGAACTGGTCG
AAGCCCTGCGGCAGGATGCCGTTCCTCCCCACCGAGCCGTAGAAGTTGGAGGCGGCGGGGGACGCTCCGT
GGTGGCCGCACACGGGGTCCGTTTTGAATAGCATTTCCGTCCTCCTGTTCGCGGGCTGCAGAAAGTCTCT
GTGCATCACCTCTTCAGCTGAGTAATAGGGAGCGTAACTGCCCCTGTACTGCCATTTGCCGCGCTCTAAT
CCGTATTCCCTGAATGCCACTTCGCGCACAGGTTGGACATGAGGTAAA
